Addgene plasmid #66450: NPFF1-Tango
Purpose: Expression of G protein-coupled receptors for PRESTO-Tango: parallel receptorome expression and screening via transcriptional output, with transcriptional activation following arrestin translocation
Depositing lab: Bryan Roth. Publication: PRESTO-Tango as an open-source resource for interrogation of the druggable human GPCRome. Kroeze WK, Sassano MF, Huang XP, Lansu K, McCorvy JD, Giguere PM, Sciaky N, Roth BL. Nat Struct Mol Biol. 2015 May;22(5):362-9. doi: 10.1038/nsmb.3014. Epub 2015 Apr 20. PubMed 25895059.
Backbone
  Vector backbone: empty Tango
  Backbone size w/o insert (bp): 6632
  Vector type: Mammalian Expression
  Selectable markers: Neomycin (select with G418)
Growth in bacteria
  Bacterial resistance: Ampicillin, 100 μg/mL
  Growth temperature: 37°C
  Growth strain: DH5alpha
  Copy number: High Copy
Gene/Insert
  Gene/Insert name: NPFF1
  Species: H. sapiens (human)
  Insert size (bp): 1290
  Entrez Gene: NPFFR1 (a.k.a. GPR147, NPFF1, NPFF1R1, OT7T022)
  Promoter: CMV
  Tag / fusion protein: FLAG (N terminal on backbone)
  Cloning method: Restriction Enzyme; 5′ cloning site NotI (not destroyed); 3′ cloning site XhoI (unknown if destroyed)
  Sequencing primers: 5′ CMV-F; 3′ Tet-R
Terms and licenses: Academic/Nonprofit Terms; Industry Terms: Not Available to Industry
Depositor comments: Please note: Most of the PRESTO-Tango vectors do not contain the XhoI cut site downstream of the tTA sequence and instead carry an XbaI site. If you need to perform an XhoI digest we recommend sequencing with a forward primer at the C-terminus of tTA to determine which of the two sites is present. Suggested primer: 5-gagctccacttagacggcgagg-3. Original backbone was pcDNA3.1(+). These plasmids were generated as part of the Illuminating the Druggable Genome (IDG) program sponsored by the NIH Common Fund. The goal of this program is to identify, gather, and distribute information and resources for proteins that currently are not well-studied yet belong to commonly drug-targeted protein families: protein kinases, non-olfactory G-protein coupled receptors (GPCRs), and ion channels. The IDG program is designed to develop fundamental research tools for understudied proteins, elucidate their function, and disseminate the IDG-related resources and data to the greater scientific community.
How to cite: NPFF1-Tango was a gift from Bryan Roth (Addgene plasmid # 66450 ; http://n2t.net/addgene:66450 ; RRID:Addgene_66450)
