[The description below was written by a language model from this plasmid's Addgene catalogue record.]
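Description:
NPFF1-Tango is a mammalian expression plasmid from the PRESTO-Tango collection, built on an "empty Tango" backbone of about 6.6 kb that was itself derived from pcDNA3.1(+). It is maintained in E. coli as a high-copy plasmid under ampicillin selection. It also carries a neomycin resistance marker, so transfected mammalian cells can be selected with G418.

The payload is the human neuropeptide FF receptor 1 coding sequence (NPFFR1, also known as GPR147), an insert of roughly 1.3 kb expressed from the CMV promoter. The backbone supplies an N-terminal FLAG epitope, which allows detection of the receptor. The depositor's notes place a tTA (tetracycline transactivator) sequence downstream of the receptor, consistent with the Tango design in which the GPCR is fused at its C-terminus to a releasable transcription factor. The catalogue fields do not itemise the remaining fusion modules, such as any linker or protease cleavage site. In the Tango approach generally, agonist activation recruits arrestin to the receptor, and this translocation event releases the transactivator to drive a reporter gene in the host cell. Receptor activation is therefore read as transcriptional output, independently of the receptor's G protein coupling.

The receptor was cloned using NotI at the 5′ end and XhoI at the 3′ end. However, the depositor cautions that most plasmids in this series carry an XbaI site rather than XhoI downstream of tTA, so the 3′ site should be confirmed by sequencing. The construct is intended for parallel, receptorome-wide ligand screening of the druggable human GPCRs, and it was produced under a programme that develops tools for understudied drug-target families.
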