>Addgene plasmid #66450 | NPFF1-Tango | depositor partial sequence | sequence record 113513 | empty Tango
GACGGATCGGGAGATCTCCCGATCCCCTATGGTGCACTCTCAGTACAATCTGCTCTGATGCCGCATAGTT
AAGCCAGTATCTGCTCCCTGCTTGTGTGTTGGAGGTCGCTGAGTAGTGCGCGAGCAAAATTTAAGCTACA
ACAAGGCAAGGCTTGACCGACAATTGCATGAAGAATCTGCTTAGGGTTAGGCGTTTTGCGCTGCTTCGCG
ATGTACGGGCCAGATATACGCGTTGACATTGATTATTGACTAGTTATTAATAGTAATCAATTACGGGGTC
ATTAGTTCATAGCCCATATATGGAGTTCCGCGTTACATAACTTACGGTAAATGGCCCGCCTGGCTGACCG
CCCAACGACCCCCGCCCATTGACGTCAATAATGACGTATGTTCCCATAGTAACGCCAATAGGGACTTTCC
ATTGACGTCAATGGGTGGAGTATTTACGGTAAACTGCCCACTTGGCAGTACATCAAGTGTATCATATGCC
AAGTACGCCCCCTATTGACGTCAATGACGGTAAATGGCCCGCCTGGCATTATGCCCAGTACATGACCTTA
TGGGACTTTCCTACTTGGCAGTACATCTACGTATTAGTCATCGCTATTACCATGGTGATGCGGTTTTGGC
AGTACATCAATGGGCGTGGATAGCGGTTTGACTCACGGGGATTTCCAAGTCTCCACCCCATTGACGTCAA
TGGGAGTTTGTTTTGGCACCAAAATCAACGGGACTTTCCAAAATGTCGTAACAACTCCGCCCCATTGACG
CAAATGGGCGGTAGGCGTGTACGGTGGGAGGTCTATATAAGCAGAGCTCTCTGGCTAACTAGAGAACCCA
CTGCTTACTGGCTTATCGAAATTAATACGACTCACTATAGGGAGACCCAAGCTGGCTAGCGTTTAAACTT
AAGCTTGGTACCGAGCTCGGATCCACTAGTCCAGTGTGGTGGAATTCTGCAGATATCCAGCACAGTGGCG
GCCGCGCCACCATGAAGACGATCATCGCCCTGAGCTACATCTTCTGCCTGGTATTCGCCGACTACAAGGA
CGATGATGACGCCAGCATCGATACCGGTGGACGCACCCCACCCAGCCTGGGTCCCCAAGATGAGTCCTGC
ACCACCGCCAGCTCCTCCCTGGCCAAGGACACTTCATCGACCGGTGAGAACCTGTACTTCCAGCTAAGAT
TAGATAAAAGTAAAGTGATTAACAGCGCATTAGAGCTGCTTAATGAGGTCGGAATCGAAGGTTTAACAAC
CCGTAAACTCGCCCAGAAGCTAGGTGTAGAGCAGCCTACATTGTATTGGCATGTAAAAAATAAGCGGGCT
TTGCTCGACGCCTTAGCCATTGAGATGTTAGATAGGCACCATACTCACTTTTGCCCTTTAGAAGGGGAAA
GCTGGCAAGATTTTTTACGTAATAACGCTAAAAGTTTTAGATGTGCTTTACTAAGTCATCGCGATGGAGC
AAAAGTACATTTAGGTACACGGCCTACAGAAAAACAGTATGAAACTCTCGAAAATCAATTAGCCTTTTTA
TGCCAACAAGGTTTTTCACTAGAGAATGCATTATATGCACTCAGCGCTGTGGGGCATTTTACTTTAGGTT
GCGTATTGGAAGATCAAGAGCATCAAGTCGCTAAAGAAGAAAGGGAAACACCTACTACTGATAGTATGCC
GCCATTATTACGACAAGCTATCGAATTATTTGATCACCAAGGTGCAGAGCCAGCCTTCTTATTCGGCCTT
GAATTGATCATATGCGGATTAGAAAAACAACTTAAATGTGAAAGTGGGTCCGCGTACAGCCGCGCGCGTA
CGAAAAACAATTACGGGTCTACCATCGAGGGCCTGCTCGATCTCCCGGACGACGACGCCCCCGAAGAGGC
GGGGCTGGCGGCTCCGCGCCTGTCCTTTCTCCCCGCGGGACACACGCGCAGACTGTCGACGGCCCCCCCG
ACCGATGTCAGCCTGGGGGACGAGCTCCACTTAGACGGCGAGGACGTGGCGATGGCGCATGCCGACGCGC
TAGACGATTTCGATCTGGACATGTTGGGGGACGGGGATTCCCCGGGTCCGGGATTTACCCCCCACGACTC
CGCCCCCTACGGCGCTCTGGATATGGCCGACTTCGAGTTTGAGCAGATGTTTACCGATGCCCTTGGAATT
GACGAGTACGGTGGGTAGCTCGAGTCTAGAGGGCCCGTTTAAACCCGCTGATCAGCCTCGACTGTGCCTT
CTAGTTGCCAGCCATCTGTTGTTTGCCCCTCCCCCGTGCCTTCCTTGACCCTGGAAGGTGCCACTCCCAC
TGTCCTTTCCTAATAAAATGAGGAAATTGCATCGCATTGTCTGAGTAGGTGTCATTCTATTCTGGGGGGT
GGGGTGGGGCAGGACAGCAAGGGGGAGGATTGGGAAGACAATAGCAGGCATGCTGGGGATGCGGTGGGCT
CTATGGCTTCTGAGGCGGAAAGAACCAGCTGGGGCTCTAGGGGGTATCCCC
[124 nt withheld, positions 2502-2625]
C
[91 nt withheld, positions 2627-2717]
A
[49 nt withheld, positions 2719-2767]
CCTTTGACGTTGGAGTCCACGTTCTTT
[37 nt withheld, positions 2795-2831]
ACCCTATCTCGGTCTATTCTTTTGATTTATAAGGGATTTTGCCGATTTCGGCCTATTGGTTAAAAAATGA
GCTGATTTAACAAAAATTTAACGCGAATTAATTCTGTGGAATGTGTGTCAGTTAGGGTGTGGAAAGTCCC
CAGGCTCCCCAGCAGGCAGAAGTATGCAAAGCATGCATCTCAATTAGTCAGCAACCAGGTGTGGAAAGTC
CCCAGGCTCCCCAGCAGGCAGAAGTATGCAAAGCATGCATCTCAATTAGTCAGCAACCATAGTCCCGCCC
CTAACTCCGCCCATCCCGCCCCTAACTCCGCCCAGTTCCGCCCATTCTCCGCCCCATGGCTGACTAATTT
TTTTTATTTATGCAGAGGCCGAGGCCGCCTCTGCCTCTGAGCTATTCCAGAAGTAGTGAGGAGGCTTTTT
TGGAGGCCTAGGCTTTTGCAAAAAGCTCCCGGGAGCTTGTATATCCATTTTCGGATCTGATCAAGAGACA
GGATGAGGATCGTTTCGCATGATTGAACAAGATGGATTGCACGCAGGTTCTCCGGCCGCTTGGGTGGAGA
GGCTATTCGGCTATGACTGGGCACAACAGACAATCGGCTGCTCTGATGCCGCCGTGTTCCGGCTGTCAGC
GCAGGGGCGCCCGGTTCTTTTTGTCAAGACCGACCTGTCCGGTGCCCTGAATGAACTGCAGGACGAGGCA
GCGCGGCTATCGTGGCTGGCCACGACGGGCGTTCCTTGCGCAGCTGTGCTCGACGTTGTCACTGAAGCGG
GAAGGGACTGGCTGCTATTGGGCGAAGTGCCGGGGCAGGATCTCCTGTCATCTCACCTTGCTCCTGCCGA
GAAAGTATCCATCATGGCTGATGCAATGCGGCGGCTGCATACGCTTGATCCGGCTACCTGCCCATTCGAC
CACCAAGCGAAACATCGCATCGAGCGAGCACGTACTCGGATGGAAGCCGGTCTTGTCGATCAGGATGATC
TGGACGAAGAGCATCAGGGGCTCGCGCCAGCCGAACTGTTCGCCAGGCTCAAGGCGCGCATGCCCGACGG
CGAGGATCTCGTCGTGACCCATGGCGATGCCTGCTTGCCGAATATCATGGTGGAAAATGGCCGCTTTTCT
GGATTCATCGACTGTGGCCGGCTGGGTGTGGCGGACCGCTATCAGGACATAGCGTTGGCTACCCGTGATA
TTGCTGAAGAGCTTGGCGGCGAATGGGCTGACCGCTTCCTCGTGCTTTACGGTATCGCCGCTCCCGATTC
GCAGCGCATCGCCTTCTATCGCCTTCTTGACGAGTTCTTCTGAGCGGGACTCTGGGGTTCGAAATGACCG
ACCAAGCGACGCCCAACCTGCCATCACGAGATTTCGATTCCACCGCCGCCTTCTATGAAAGGTTGGGCTT
CGGAATCGTTTTCCGGGACGCCGGCTGGATGATCCTCCAGCGCGGGGATCTCATGCTGGAGTTCTTCGCC
CACCCCAACTTGTTTATTGCAGCTTATAATGGTTACAAATAAAGCAATAGCATCACAAATTTCACAAATA
AAGCATTTTTTTCACTGCATTCTAGTTGTGGTTTGTCCAAACTCATCAATGTATCTTATCATGTCTGTAT
ACCGTCGACCTCTAGCTAGAGCTTGGCGTAATCATGGTCATAGCTGTTTCCTGTGTGAAATTGTTATCCG
CTCACAATTCCACACAACATACGAGCCGGAAGCATAAAGTGTAAAGCCTGGGGTGCCTAATGAGTGAGCT
AACTCACATTAATTGCGTTGCGCTCACTGCCCGCTTTCCAGTCGGGAAACCTGTCGTGCCAGCTGCATTA
ATGAATCGGCCAACGCGCGGGGAGAGGCGGTTTGCGTATTGGGCGCTCTTCCGCTTCCTCGCTCACTGAC
TCGCTGCGCTCGGTCGTTCGGCTGCGGCGAGCGGTATCAGCTCACTCAAAGGCGGTAATACGGTTATCCA
CAGAATCAGGGGATAACGCAGGAAAGAACATGTGAGCAAAAGGCCAGCAAAAGGCCAGGAACCGTAAAAA
GGCCGCGTTGCTGGCGTTTTTCCATAGGCTCCGCCCCCCTGACGAGCATCACAAAAATCGACGCTCAAGT
CAGAGGTGGCGAAACCCGACAGGACTATAAAGATACCAGGCGTTTCCCCCTGGAAGCTCCCTCGTGCGCT
CTCCTGTTCCGACCCTGCCGCTTACCGGATACCTGTCCGCCTTTCTCCCTTCGGGAAGCGTGGCGCTTTC
TCATAGCTCACGCTGTAGGTATCTCAGTTCGGTGTAGGTCGTTCGCTCCAAGCTGGGCTGTGTGCACGAA
CCCCCCGTTCAGCCCGACCGCTGCGCCTTATCCGGTAACTATCGTCTTGAGTCCAACCCGGTAAGACACG
ACTTATCGCCACTGGCAGCAGCCACTGGTAACAGGATTAGCAGAGCGAGGTATGTAGGCGGTGCTACAGA
GTTCTTGAAGTGGTGGCCTAACTACGGCTACACTAGAAGAACAGTATTTGGTATCTGCGCTCTGCTGAAG
CCAGTTACCTTCGGAAAAAGAGTTGGTAGCTCTTGATCCGGCAAACAAACCACCGCTGGTAGCGGTTTTT
TTGTTTGCAAGCAGCAGATTACGCGCAGAAAAAAAGGATCTCAAGAAGATCCTTTGATCTTTTCTACGGG
GTCTGACGCTCAGTGGAACGAAAACTCACGTTAAGGGATTTTGGTCATGAGATTATCAAAAAGGATCTTC
ACCTAGATCCTTTTAAATTAAAAATGAAGTTTTAAATCAATCTAAAGTATATATGAGTAAACTTGGTCTG
ACAGTTACCAATGCTTAATCAGTGAGGCACCTATCTCAGCGATCTGTCTATTTCGTTCATCCATAGTTGC
CTGACTCCCCGTCGTGTAGATAACTACGATACGGGAGGGCTTACCATCTGGCCCCAGTGCTGCAATGATA
CCGCGAGACCCACGCTCACCGGCTCCAGATTTATCAGCAATAAACCAGCCAGCCGGAAGGGCCGAGCGCA
GAAGTGGTCCTGCAACTTTATCCGCCTCCATCCAGTCTATTAATTGTTGCCGGGAAGCTAGAGTAAGTAG
TTCGCCAGTTAATAGTTTGCGCAACGTTGTTGCCATTGCTACAGGCATCGTGGTGTCACGCTCGTCGTTT
GGTATGGCTTCATTCAGCTCCGGTTCCCAACGATCAAGGCGAGTTACATGATCCCCCATGTTGTGCAAAA
AAGCGGTTAGCTCCTTCGGTCCTCCGATCGTTGTCAGAAGTAAGTTGGCCGCAGTGTTATCACTCATGGT
TATGGCAGCACTGCATAATTCTCTTACTGTCATGCCATCCGTAAGATGCTTTTCTGTGACTGGTGAGTAC
TCAACCAAGTCATTCTGAGAATAGTGTATGCGGCGACCGAGTTGCTCTTGCCCGGCGTCAATACGGGATA
ATACCGCGCCACATAGCAGAACTTTAAAAGTGCTCATCATTGGAAAACGTTCTTCGGGGCGAAAACTCTC
AAGGATCTTACCGCTGTTGAGATCCAGTTCGATGTAACCCACTCGTGCACCCAACTGATCTTCAGCATCT
TTTACTTTCACCAGCGTTTCTGGGTGAGCAAAAACAGGAAGGCAAAATGCCGCAAAAAAGGGAATAAGGG
CGACACGGAAATGTTGAATACTCATACTCTTCCTTTTTCAATATTATTGAAGCATTTATCAGGGTTATTG
TCTCATGAGCGGATACATATTTGAATGTATTTAGAAAAATAAACAAATAGGGGTTCCGCGCACATTTCCC
CGAAAAGTGCCACCTGACGTC
