>Addgene plasmid #66450 | NPFF1-Tango | depositor partial sequence | sequence record 113514 | NPFF1
ATGGAGGGGGAACCCTCACAGCCTCCGAACTCTTCCTGGCCACTTAGCCAGAACGGCACAAATACCGAGG
CCACCCCTGCCACGAATCTGACTTTCAGCTCATACTACCAGCACACCAGCCCTGTGGCCGCTATGTTCAT
AGTGGCCTATGCCCTTATCTTCCTTCTGTGTATGGTAGGAAACACCCTGGTGTGTTTTATCGTCCTTAAA
AACCGCCATATGCACACCGTGACTAACATGTTTATCCTCAACCTGGCCGTCTCTGATCTTCTCGTGGGGA
TCTTCTGCATGCCTACAACTCTGGTGGATAATTTGATAACTGGATGGCCTTTTGATAATGCTACCTGTAA
GATGTCTGGTCTCGTACAAGGGATGAGTGTGTCTGCTTCTGTGTTTACTCTCGTGGCGATTGCGGTAGAG
AGATTCAGGTGTATCGTGCACCCATTCAGGGAAAAACTGACACTGAGGAAGGCCCTTGTAACCATCGCAG
TAATTTGGGCACTGGCTCTGCTCATCATGTGTCCTAGTGCAGTCACCCTCACCGTAACAAGGGAGGAGCA
CCACTTCATGGTCGACGCCAGAAATCGAAGCTATCCTCTGTATAGTTGTTGGGAGGCATGGCCAGAGAAA
GGTATGCGCCGCGTGTACACAACTGTCTTGTTTAGTCATATTTACCTTGCTCCTCTGGCACTGATAGTGG
TAATGTATGCGCGGATTGCCCGCAAGCTCTGTCAAGCTCCTGGACCAGCTCCAGGGGGAGAAGAGGCCGC
CGATCCCCGCGCCTCCCGCAGACGAGCTAGGGTAGTTCACATGCTCGTCATGGTCGCCCTGTTTTTTACC
CTGTCATGGCTGCCCCTTTGGGCCCTCCTCCTTCTCATTGACTATGGACAACTTAGTGCTCCACAGCTTC
ACCTTGTAACAGTTTACGCGTTCCCTTTCGCACACTGGCTCGCTTTCTTCAACTCCTCAGCAAACCCAAT
CATCTATGGGTATTTCAACGAGAACTTTCGGCGGGGCTTTCAGGCCGCTTTCAGAGCGAGATTGTGTCCT
AGACCCAGTGGTAGTCACAAAGAAGCATACAGCGAAAGGCCAGGTGGCCTCCTCCACCGGCGGGTCTTTG
TTGTGGTGAGGCCCTCTGATAGTGGACTGCCATCCGAGAGCGGCCCTTCTTCTGGTGCCCCAAGGCCCGG
CCGGCTCCCTTTGAGGAATGGGAGGGTCGCACATCATGGCCTTCCACGCGAAGGGCCTGGCTGTTCTCAC
CTGCCACTCACCATCCCAGCTTGGGACATC
