>Addgene plasmid #66450 | NPFF1-Tango | addgene partial sequence | sequence record 120165 | CMV-F 5'-CGCAAATGGGCGGTAGGCGTG-3'
GCTCTCTGGCTAACTAGAGAACCCACTGGCTTACTGGCTTATCGAAATTAATACGACTCACTATAGGGAG
ACCCAAGCTGGCTAGCGTTTAAACTTAAGCTTGGTACCGAGCTCGGATCCACTAGTCCAGTGTGGTGGAA
TTCTGCAGATATCCAGCACAGTGGCGGCCGCGCCACCATGAAGACGATCATCGCCCTGAGCTACATCTTC
TGCCTGGTATTCGCCGACTACAAGGACGATGATGACGCCAGCATCGATATGGAGGGGGAACCCTCACAGC
CTCCGAACTCTTCCTGGCCACTTAGCCAGAACGGCACAAATACCGAGGCCACCCCTGCCACGAATCTGAC
TTTCAGCTCATACTACCAGCACACCAGCCCTGTGGCCGCTATGTTCATAGTGGCCTATGCCCTTATCTTC
CTTCTGTGTATGGTAGGAAACACCCTGGTGTGTTTTATCGTCCTTAAAAACCGCCATATGCACACCGTGA
CTAACATGTTTATCCTCAACCTGGCCGTCTCTGATCTTCTCGTGGGGATCTTCTGCATGCCTACAACTCT
GGTGGATAATTTGATAACTGGATGGCCTTTTGATAATGCTACCTGTAAGATGTCTGGTCTCGTACAAGGG
ATGAGTGTGTCTGCTTCTGTGTTTACTCTCGTGGCGATTGCGGTAGAGAGATTCAGGTGTATCGTGCACC
CATTCAGGGAAAAACTGACACTGAGGAAGGCCCTTGTAACCATCGCAGTAATTTGGGCACTGGCTCTGCT
CATCATGTGTCCTAGTGCAGTCACCCTCACCGTAACAAGGGAGGAGCACCACTTCATGGTCGACGCCAGA
AATCGAAGCTATCCTCTGTATAGTTGTTGGGAGGCATGGCCAGAGAAAGGTATGCGCCGCGTGTACACAA
CTGTCTTG
