>Addgene plasmid #66450 | NPFF1-Tango | addgene partial sequence | sequence record 120167 | Tet-R 5'-GGCGAGTTTACGGGTTGTTA-3'
GCTCTAATGCGCTGTTAATCACTTTACTTTTATCTAATCTTAGCTGGAAGTACAGGTTCTCACCGGTCGA
TGAAGTGTCCTTGGCCAGGGAGGAGCTGGCGGTGGTGCAGGACTCATCTTGGGGACCCAGGCTGGGTGGG
GTGCGTCCACCGGTATCGATGATGTCCCAAGCTGGGATGGTGAGTGGCAGGTGAGAACAGCCAGGCCCTT
CGCGTGGAAGGCCATGATGTGCGACCCTCCCATTCCTCAAAGGGAGCCGGCCGGGCCTTGGGGCACCAGA
AGAAGGGCCGCTCTCGGATGGCAGTCCACTATCAGAGGGCCTCACCACAACAAAGACCCGCCGGTGGAGG
AGGCCACCTGGCCTTTCGCTGTATGCTTCTTTGTGACTACCACTGGGTCTAGGACACAATCTCGCTCTGA
AAGCGGCCTGAAAGCCCCGCCGAAAGTTCTCGTTGAAATACCCATAGATGATTGGGTTTGCTGAGGAGTT
GAAGAAAGCGAGCCAGTGTGCGAAAGGGAACGCGTAAACTGTTACAAGGTGAAGCTGTGGAGCACTAAGT
TGTCCATAGTCAATGAGAAGGAGGAGGGCCCAAAGGGGCAGCCATGACAGGGTAAAAAACAGGGCGACCA
TGACGAGCATGTGAACTACCCTAGCTCGTCTGCGGGAGGCGCGGGGATCGGCGGCCTCTTCTCCCCCTGG
AGCTGGTCCAGGAGCTTGACAGAGCTTGCGGGCAATCCGCGCATACATTACCACTATCAGTGCCAGAGGA
GCAAGGTAAATATGACTAAACAAGACAGTTGTGTACACGCGGCGCATACCTTTCTCTGGCCATGCCTCCC
AACAACTATACAGAGGATAGCTTCGATTTCTGGCGTCGACCATGAAGTGGTGCTCCTCCCTTGTTACGGT
GAGGGTGACTGCACTAGGACACATGATGAGCAGAGCCAGTGCCCAAATTACTGCGATGGTTACAAGGGCC
TTCCTCAGTGTCAGTTTTTCCCTGAATGGGTGCACGATACA
